Addgene plasmid #47544: pEN_TT 3xHA-MKK6-EE
Purpose: Gateway entry vector for an inducible 3xHA-tagged constitutively active MKK6 mutant
Depositing lab: Kevin Janes. Depositing organization: University of Virginia. Publication: An ERK-p38 subnetwork coordinates host cell apoptosis and necrosis during coxsackievirus B3 infection. Jensen KJ, Garmaroudi FS, Zhang J, Lin J, Boroomand S, Zhang M, Luo Z, Yang D, Luo H, McManus BM, Janes KA. Cell Host Microbe. 2013 Jan 16;13(1):67-76. doi: 10.1016/j.chom.2012.11.009. Epub 2013 Jan 16. PubMed 23332156.
Backbone
  Vector backbone: pEN_TTmiRc2
  Backbone manufacturer: Addgene #2752
  Backbone size w/o insert (bp): 4422
  Vector type: Entry vector
Growth in bacteria
  Bacterial resistance: Gentamicin, 10 μg/mL
  Growth temperature: 37°C
  Growth strain: DH5alpha
  Copy number: Unknown
Gene/Insert
  Gene/Insert name: 3xHA-MKK6-EE (alt names: MKK6; PRMK6; MEK6)
  Species: H. sapiens (human)
  Insert size (bp): 1095
  Mutation: S207E, T211E
  GenBank ID: NM_002758
  Entrez Gene: MAP2K6 (a.k.a. MAPKK6, MEK6, MKK6, PRKMK6, SAPKK-3, SAPKK3)
  Tag / fusion protein: 3XHA (N terminal on insert)
  Cloning method: Restriction Enzyme; 5′ cloning site SpeI (not destroyed); 3′ cloning site MfeI (not destroyed)
  Sequencing primers: 5′ pCEP-fwd; 3′ N/A
Resource information
  A portion of this plasmid was derived from a plasmid made by: Addgene #13518
Terms and licenses: Academic/Nonprofit Terms; Industry Terms: Not Available to Industry
How to cite: pEN_TT 3xHA-MKK6-EE was a gift from Kevin Janes (Addgene plasmid # 47544 ; http://n2t.net/addgene:47544 ; RRID:Addgene_47544)
