[The description below was written by a language model from this plasmid's Addgene catalogue record.]
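Description:
pEN_TT 3xHA-MKK6-EE is a Gateway entry vector built on the pEN_TTmiRc2 backbone (about 4.4 kb without insert) and propagated in E. coli under gentamicin selection; its copy number is not recorded. As an entry clone it is not meant to be the final expression vehicle. Instead, its cassette is intended to be transferred by Gateway recombination into a compatible destination vector. No feature table accompanies the record, so the attachment sites, origin of replication and exact promoter elements are not itemised. The stated purpose describes the cassette as inducible, and the "TT" in the backbone name suggests a tetracycline-responsive promoter, though the record does not say so explicitly.

The payload is a roughly 1.1 kb insert encoding human MAP2K6 (MKK6, also called MEK6 or SAPKK3) with three copies of the HA epitope fused at the N terminus. It was cloned by restriction digestion between SpeI and MfeI sites, both of which remain intact, and part of the plasmid derives from an earlier deposited construct. The kinase carries the S207E and T211E substitutions, which replace the two activation-loop phosphorylation sites with acidic, phosphomimetic residues. This yields a constitutively active enzyme that no longer depends on upstream signalling. MKK6 is a direct activator of p38 MAP kinase, so inducible expression of this mutant allows p38 pathway activity to be switched on at will, while the HA tag permits detection or immunoprecipitation of the exogenous protein. The associated study examined how ERK and p38 signalling coordinate host cell apoptosis and necrosis during coxsackievirus B3 infection, consistent with use as a tool for controlled perturbation of the p38 pathway.
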