>Addgene plasmid #47544 | pEN_TT 3xHA-MKK6-EE | addgene partial sequence | sequence record 70432 | pCEP-fwd 5'-AGAGCTCGTTTAGTGAACCG-3'
CCCATACGATGTTCCAGATTACGCTTACCCATACGATGTTCCAGATTACGCTTACCCATACGATGTTCCA
GATTACGCTGGATCTATGTCTCAGTCGAAAGGCAAGAAGCGAAACCCTGGCCTTAAAATTCCAAAAGAAG
CATTTGAACAACCTCAGACCAGTTCCACACCACCTAGAGATTTAGACTCCAAGGCTTGCATTTCTATTGG
AAATCAGAACTTTGAGGTGAAGGCAGATGACCTGGAGCCTATAATGGAACTGGGACGAGGTGCGTACGGG
GTGGTGGAGAAGATGCGGCACGTGCCCAGCGGGCAGATCATGGCAGTGAAGCGGATCCGAGCCACAGTAA
ATAGCCAGGAACAGAAACGGCTACTGATGGATTTGGATATTTCCATGAGGACGGTGGACTGTCCATTCAC
TGTCACCTTTTATGGCGCACTGTTTCGGGAGGGTGATGTGTGGATCTGCATGGAGCTCATGGATACATCA
CTAGATAAATTCTACAAACAAGTTATTGATAAAGGCCAGACAATTCCAGAGGACATCTTAGGGAAAATAG
CAGTTTCTATTGTAAAAGCATTAGAACATTTACATAGTAAGCTGTCTGTCATTCACAGAGACGTCAAGCC
TTCTAATGTACTCATCAATGCTCTCGGTCAAGTGAAGATGTGCGATTTTGGAATCAGTGGCTACTTGGTG
GACGAGGTTGCTAAAGAAATTGATGCAGGTTGCAAACCATACATGGCCCCTGAAAGAATAAACCCAGAGC
TCAACCAGAAGGGATACAGTGTGAAGTCTGACATTTGGAGTCTGGGCATCACGATGATTGAGTTGGCCAT
CCTTCGATTTCCCTATGATTCATGGGGAACTCCATTTCAGCAGCTCAAACAGGTGGTAGAGGAGCCATCG
CCACAACTCCCAGCA
